>Addgene plasmid #57398 | mEos2-MannII-N-10 | depositor partial sequence | sequence record 88531 | insert sequence
GAACGTCAGATCCGCTAGCGCCACCATGAAGTTAAGTCGCCAGTTCACCGTGTTTGGCAGCGCGATCTTC
TGCGTCGTAATCTTCTCACTCTACCTGATGCTGGACAGGGGTCACTTGGACTACCCTCGGGGCCCGCGCC
AGGAGGGCTCCTTTCCGCAGGGCCAGCTTTCAATATTGCAAGAAAAGATTGACCATTTGGAGCGTTTGCT
CGCTGAGAACAACGAGATCATCTCAAATATCAGAGACTCAGTCATCAACCTGAGCGAGTCTGTGGAGGAC
GGCCCGCGGGGGTCACCAGGCAACGCCAGCCAAGGCTCCATCCACCTCCACTCGCCACAGTTGGCCCTGC
AGGCTGACCCCAGCTCCGGATCGGATCCACCGGTCGCCACCATGAGTGCGATTAAGCCAGACATGAAGAT
CAAACTCCGTATGGAAGGCAACGTAAACGGGCACCACTTTGTGATCGACGGAGATGGTACAGGCAAGCCT
TTTGAGGGAAAACAGAGTATGGATCTTGAAGTCAAAGAGGGCGGACCTCTGCCTTTTGCCTTTGATATCC
TGACCACTGCATTCCATTACGGCAACAGGGTATTCGCCAAATATCCAGACAACATACAAGACTATTTTAA
GCAGTCGTTTCCTAAGGGGTATTCGTGGGAACGAAGCTTGACTTTCGAAGACGGGGGCATTTGCATTGCC
AGAAACGACATAACAATGGAAGGGGACACTTTCTATAATAAAGTTCGATTTTATGGTACCAACTTTCCCG
CCAATGGTCCAGTTATGCAGAAGAAGACGCTGAAATGGGAGCCCTCCACTGAGAAAATGTATGTGCGTGA
TGGAGTGCTGACGGGTGATATTCATATGGCTTTGTTGCTTGAAGGAAATGCCCATTACCGATGTGACTTC
AGAACTACTTACAAAGCTAAGGAGAAGGGTGTCAAGTTACCAGGCTACCACTTTGTGGACCACTGCATTG
AGATTTTAAGCCATGACAAAGATTACAACAAGGTTAAGCTGTATGAGCATGCTGTTGCTCATTCTGGATT
GCCTGACAATGCCAGACGATAAGCGGCCGCGACTCTAGATCATAATCAGCCATACCACATTTG
