>Addgene plasmid #57398 | mEos2-MannII-N-10 | addgene partial sequence | sequence record 106742 | CMV-F 5'-CGCAAATGGGCGGTAGGCGTG-3'
AGCGAGCTGGGTTTAGTGAACCGTCAGATCCGCTAGCGCCACCATGAAGTTAAGTCGCCAGTTCACCGTG
TTTGGCAGCGCGATCTTCTGCGTCGTAATCTTCTCACTCTACCTGATGCTGGACAGGGGTCACTTGGACT
ACCCTCGGGGCCCGCGCCAGGAGGGCTCCTTTCCGCAGGGCCAGCTTTCAATATTGCAAGAAAAGATTGA
CCATTTGGAGCGTTTGCTCGCTGAGAACAACGAGATCATCTCAAATATCAGAGACTCAGTCATCAACCTG
AGCGAGTCTGTGGAGGACGGCCCGCGGGGGTCACCAGGCAACGCCAGCCAAGGCTCCATCCACCTCCACT
CGCCACAGTTGGCCCTGCAGGCTGACCCCAGCTCCGGATCGGATCCACCGGTCGCCACCATGAGTGCGAT
TAAGCCAGACATGAAGATCAAACTCCGTATGGAAGGCAACGTAAACGGGCACCACTTTGTGATCGACGGA
GATGGTACAGGCAAGCCTTTTGAGGGAAAACAGAGTATGGATCTTGAAGTCAAAGAGGGCGGACCTCTGC
CTTTTGCCTTTGATATCCTGACCACTGCATTCCATTACGGCAACAGGGTATTCGCCAAATATCCAGACAA
CATACAAGACTATTTTAAGCAGTCGTTTCCTAAGGGGTATTCGTGGGAACGAAGCTTGACTTTCGAAGAC
GGGGGCATTTGCATTGCCAGAAACGACATAACAATGGAAGGGGACACTTTCTATAATAAAGTTCGATTTT
ATGGTACCAACTTTCCCGCCAATGGTCCAGTTATGCAGAAGAAGACGCTGAAATGGGAGCCCTCCACTGA
GAAAATGTATGTGCGTGATGGAGTGCTGACGGGTGATATTCATATGGCTTT
