[The description below was written by a language model from this plasmid's Addgene catalogue record.]
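Description:
mEos2-MannII-N-10 is a mammalian expression plasmid built on the mEos2-N1 backbone (about 4.75 kb without insert), an N1-style vector in which the gene of interest is placed upstream of the fluorescent protein so that the tag ends up at the C terminus of the fusion. It is maintained in E. coli as a high-copy plasmid under kanamycin selection, and it carries a neomycin resistance marker that allows G418 selection of transfected mammalian cells. The record does not include a feature table, so the origin of replication and other backbone elements are not specified, although the listed 3′ sequencing primer implies an SV40 polyadenylation signal downstream of the coding region.

The insert is a fragment of mouse mannosidase II (MannII) covering amino acids 1–112, expressed from the CMV promoter and fused in frame to mEos2. This N-terminal portion of the Golgi-resident enzyme serves as a targeting sequence, and the recorded purpose of the construct is mannosidase/Golgi localization. The "10" in the name probably refers to the linker length between the two parts, but the record does not say so. mEos2 is a green-to-red photoconvertible fluorescent protein. The record lists excitation/emission maxima of 505/516 nm for the green state and 569/581 nm for the converted red state. The plasmid is therefore suited to labelling the Golgi in live or fixed mammalian cells. Photoconversion also supports experiments such as optical highlighting and tracking of Golgi-associated protein, or localization-based super-resolution imaging.
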