Addgene plasmid #57398: mEos2-MannII-N-10
Purpose: Localization: Mannosidase/Golgi, Excitation: 505 / 569, Emission: 516 / 581
Depositing lab: Michael Davidson. Depositing organization: Florida State University, Tallahassee. Publication: A bright and photostable photoconvertible fluorescent protein. McKinney SA, Murphy CS, Hazelwood KL, Davidson MW, Looger LL. Nat Methods. 2009 Feb . 6(2):131-3. 10.1038/nmeth.1296 PubMed 19169260.
Backbone
  Vector backbone: mEos2-N1
  Backbone size w/o insert (bp): 4750
  Vector type: Mammalian Expression
  Selectable markers: Neomycin (select with G418)
Growth in bacteria
  Bacterial resistance: Kanamycin, 50 μg/mL
  Growth temperature: 37°C
  Growth strain: DH5alpha
  Copy number: High Copy
Gene/Insert
  Gene/Insert name: MannII (alt name: NM_008549.2)
  Species: M. musculus (mouse)
  Mutation: aa 1-112 of MannII
  Promoter: CMV
  Tag / fusion protein: mEos2 (C terminal on backbone)
  Cloning method: Unknown
  Sequencing primers: 5′ CMV-F; 3′ SV40pA-R
Terms and licenses: Academic/Nonprofit Terms; Industry Terms
Depositor comments: . Excitation = 505 / 569; Emission = 516 / 581
How to cite: mEos2-MannII-N-10 was a gift from Michael Davidson (Addgene plasmid # 57398 ; http://n2t.net/addgene:57398 ; RRID:Addgene_57398)
